>Addgene plasmid #129065 | pET28aAviHisCD72aCTLD | addgene full sequence | sequence record 252106 | Addgene NGS Result
GACGGGCAACAGCTGATTGCCCTTCACCGCCTGGCCCTGAGAGAGTTGCAGCAAGCGGTCCACGCTGGTT
TGCCCCAGCAGGCGAAAATCCTGTTTGATGGTGGTTAACGGCGGGATATAACATGAGCTGTCTTCGGTAT
CGTCGTATCCCACTACCGAGATATCCGCACCAACGCGCAGCCCGGACTCGGTAATGGCGCGCATTGCGCC
CAGCGCCATCTGATCGTTGGCAACCAGCATCGCAGTGGGAACGATGCCCTCATTCAGCATTTGCATGGTT
TGTTGAAAACCGGACATGGCACTCCAGTCGCCTTCCCGTTCCGCTATCGGCTGAATTTGATTGCGAGTGA
GATATTTATGCCAGCCAGCCAGACGCAGACGCGCCGAGACAGAACTTAATGGGCCCGCTAACAGCGCGAT
TTGCTGGTGACCCAATGCGACCAGATGCTCCACGCCCAGTCGCGTACCGTCTTCATGGGAGAAAATAATA
CTGTTGATGGGTGTCTGGTCAGAGACATCAAGAAATAACGCCGGAACATTAGTGCAGGCAGCTTCCACAG
CAATGGCATCCTGGTCATCCAGCGGATAGTTAATGATCAGCCCACTGACGCGTTGCGCGAGAAGATTGTG
CACCGCCGCTTTACAGGCTTCGACGCCGCTTCGTTCTACCATCGACACCACCACGCTGGCACCCAGTTGA
TCGGCGCGAGATTTAATCGCCGCGACAATTTGCGACGGCGCGTGCAGGGCCAGACTGGAGGTGGCAACGC
CAATCAGCAACGACTGTTTGCCCGCCAGTTGTTGTGCCACGCGGTTGGGAATGTAATTCAGCTCCGCCAT
CGCCGCTTCCACTTTTTCCCGCGTTTTCGCAGAAACGTGGCTGGCCTGGTTCACCACGCGGGAAACGGTC
TGATAAGAGACACCGGCATACTCTGCGACATCGTATAACGTTACTGGTTTCACATTCACCACCCTGAATT
GACTCTCTTCCGGGCGCTATCATGCCATACCGCGAAAGGTTTTGCGCCATTCGATGGTGTCCGGGATCTC
GACGCTCTCCCTTATGCGACTCCTGCATTAGGAAGCAGCCCAGTAGTAGGTTGAGGCCGTTGAGCACCGC
CGCCGCAAGGAATGGTGCATGCAAGGAGATGGCGCCCAACAGTCCCCCGGCCACGGGGCCTGCCACCATA
CCCACGCCGAAACAAGCGCTCATGAGCCCGAAGTGGCGAGCCCGATCTTCCCCATCGGTGATGTCGGCGA
TATAGGCGCCAGCAACCGCACCTGTGGCGCCGGTGATGCCGGCCACGATGCGTCCGGCGTAGAGGATCGA
GATCTCGATCCCGCGAAATTAATACGACTCACTATAGGGGAATTGTGAGCGGATAACAATTCCCCTCTAG
AAATAATTTTGTTTAACTTTAAGAAGGAGATATACCATGTCCGGCCTGAACGATATCTTCGAGGCTCAGA
AAATCGAATGGCACGAAGCCATGGGCAGCAGCCATCATCATCATCATCACAGCAGCGGCCTGGTGCCGCG
CGGCAGCCATATGTGTCCATGCGGATGGATTCCATATCAGGAAAGGTGCTTTTACATCTCACATACCCTC
AGAAGTCTGGAGGAGAGCCAAAAATACTGCACATCTCTGTCCTCCAAACTGGCAGCATTCGATGAACCTT
CTAAGTATTACTATGAAGTTTCTCTGCCCAGCGGCTTAGAGGAGTTGCTAGATCGTTCGAAGTCATATTG
GATACAGATGAGCAAGAAGTGGAGGCATGACTATGACTCTCAAAGCCGATATTGTGACAAGATAAAAAAA
TATTACCAGAAGTGGAAAAGAACATTTTCTGAGTGTGCAGAGCTTCACCCCTGCATTTGTGAGTCGGAGG
CTTTCAGGTTTCCTGATGGGATCCATCTGAACTGAGAATTCGAGCTCCGTCGACAAGCTTGCGGCCGCAC
TCGAGCACCACCACCACCACCACTGAGATCCGGCTGCTAACAAAGCCCGAAAGGAAGCTGAGTTGGCTGC
TGCCACCGCTGAGCAATAACTAGCATAACCCCTTGGGGCCTCTAAACGGGTCTTGAGGGGTTTTTTGCTG
AAAGGAGGAACTATATCCGGATTGGCGAATGGG
[124 nt withheld, positions 2134-2257]
C
[91 nt withheld, positions 2259-2349]
A
[49 nt withheld, positions 2351-2399]
CCTTTGACGTTGGAGTCCACGTTCTTT
[37 nt withheld, positions 2427-2463]
ACCCTATCTCGGTCTATTCTTTTGATTTATAAGGGATTTTGCCGATTTCGGCCTATTGGTTAAAAAATGA
GCTGATTTAACAAAAATTTAACGCGAATTTTAACAAAATATTAACGCTTACAATTTAGGTGGCACTTTTC
GGGGAAATGTGCGCGGAACCCCTATTTGTTTATTTTTCTAAATACATTCAAATATGTATCCGCTCATGAA
TTAATTCTTAGAAAAACTCATCGAGCATCAAATGAAACTGCAATTTATTCATATCAGGATTATCAATACC
ATATTTTTGAAAAAGCCGTTTCTGTAATGAAGGAGAAAACTCACCGAGGCAGTTCCATAGGATGGCAAGA
TCCTGGTATCGGTCTGCGATTCCGACTCGTCCAACATCAATACAACCTATTAATTTCCCCTCGTCAAAAA
TAAGGTTATCAAGTGAGAAATCACCATGAGTGACGACTGAATCCGGTGAGAATGGCAAAAGTTTATGCAT
TTCTTTCCAGACTTGTTCAACAGGCCAGCCATTACGCTCGTCATCAAAATCACTCGCATCAACCAAACCG
TTATTCATTCGTGATTGCGCCTGAGCGAGACGAAATACGCGATCGCTGTTAAAAGGACAATTACAAACAG
GAATCGAATGCAACCGGCGCAGGAACACTGCCAGCGCATCAACAATATTTTCACCTGAATCAGGATATTC
TTCTAATACCTGGAATGCTGTTTTCCCGGGGATCGCAGTGGTGAGTAACCATGCATCATCAGGAGTACGG
ATAAAATGCTTGATGGTCGGAAGAGGCATAAATTCCGTCAGCCAGTTTAGTCTGACCATCTCATCTGTAA
CATCATTGGCAACGCTACCTTTGCCATGTTTCAGAAACAACTCTGGCGCATCGGGCTTCCCATACAATCG
ATAGATTGTCGCACCTGATTGCCCGACATTATCGCGAGCCCATTTATACCCATATAAATCAGCATCCATG
TTGGAATTTAATCGCGGCCTAGAGCAAGACGTTTCCCGTTGAATATGGCTCATAACACCCCTTGTATTAC
TGTTTATGTAAGCAGACAGTTTTATTGTTCATGACCAAAATCCCTTAACGTGAGTTTTCGTTCCACTGAG
CGTCAGACCCCGTAGAAAAGATCAAAGGATCTTCTTGAGATCCTTTTTTTCTGCGCGTAATCTGCTGCTT
GCAAACAAAAAAACCACCGCTACCAGCGGTGGTTTGTTTGCCGGATCAAGAGCTACCAACTCTTTTTCCG
AAGGTAACTGGCTTCAGCAGAGCGCAGATACCAAATACTGTCCTTCTAGTGTAGCCGTAGTTAGGCCACC
ACTTCAAGAACTCTGTAGCACCGCCTACATACCTCGCTCTGCTAATCCTGTTACCAGTGGCTGCTGCCAG
TGGCGATAAGTCGTGTCTTACCGGGTTGGACTCAAGACGATAGTTACCGGATAAGGCGCAGCGGTCGGGC
TGAACGGGGGGTTCGTGCACACAGCCCAGCTTGGAGCGAACGACCTACACCGAACTGAGATACCTACAGC
GTGAGCTATGAGAAAGCGCCACGCTTCCCGAAGGGAGAAAGGCGGACAGGTATCCGGTAAGCGGCAGGGT
CGGAACAGGAGAGCGCACGAGGGAGCTTCCAGGGGGAAACGCCTGGTATCTTTATAGTCCTGTCGGGTTT
CGCCACCTCTGACTTGAGCGTCGATTTTTGTGATGCTCGTCAGGGGGGCGGAGCCTATGGAAAAACGCCA
GCAACGCGGCCTTTTTACGGTTCCTGGCCTTTTGCTGGCCTTTTGCTCACATGTTCTTTCCTGCGTTATC
CCCTGATTCTGTGGATAACCGTATTACCGCCTTTGAGTGAGCTGATACCGCTCGCCGCAGCCGAACGACC
GAGCGCAGCGAGTCAGTGAGCGAGGAAGCGGAAGAGCGCCTGATGCGGTATTTTCTCCTTACGCATCTGT
GCGGTATTTCACACCGCAATGGTGCACTCTCAGTACAATCTGCTCTGATGCCGCATAGTTAAGCCAGTAT
ACACTCCGCTATCGCTACGTGACTGGGTCATGGCTGCGCCCCGACACCCGCCAACACCCGCTGACGCGCC
CTGACGGGCTTGTCTGCTCCCGGCATCCGCTTACAGACAAGCTGTGACCGTCTCCGGGAGCTGCATGTGT
CAGAGGTTTTCACCGTCATCACCGAAACGCGCGAGGCAGCTGCGGTAAAGCTCATCAGCGTGGTCGTGAA
GCGATTCACAGATGTCTGCCTGTTCATCCGCGTCCAGCTCGTTGAGTTTCTCCAGAAGCGTTAATGTCTG
GCTTCTGATAAAGCGGGCCATGTTAAGGGCGGTTTTTTCCTGTTTGGTCACTGATGCCTCCGTGTAAGGG
GGATTTCTGTTCATGGGGGTAATGATACCGATGAAACGAGAGAGGATGCTCACGATACGGGTTACTGATG
ATGAACATGCCCGGTTACTGGAACGTTGTGAGGGTAAACAACTGGCGGTATGGATGCGGCGGGACCAGAG
AAAAATCACTCAGGGTCAATGCCAGCGCTTCGTTAATACAGATGTAGGTGTTCCACAGGGTAGCCAGCAG
CATCCTGCGATGCAGATCCGGAACATAATGGTGCAGGGCGCTGACTTCCGCGTTTCCAGACTTTACGAAA
CACGGAAACCGAAGACCATTCATGTTGTTGCTCAGGTCGCAGACGTTTTGCAGCAGCAGTCGCTTCACGT
TCGCTCGCGTATCGGTGATTCATTCTGCTAACCAGTAAGGCAACCCCGCCAGCCTAGCCGGGTCCTCAAC
GACAGGAGCACGATCATGCGCACCCGTGGGGCCGCCATGCCGGCGATAATGGCCTGCTTCTCGCCGAAAC
GTTTGGTGGCGGGACCAGTGACGAAGGCTTGAGCGAGGGCGTGCAAGATTCCGAATACCGCAAGCGACAG
GCCGATCATCGTCGCGCTCCAGCGAAAGCGGTCCTCGCCGAAAATGACCCAGAGCGCTGCCGGCACCTGT
CCTACGAGTTGCATGATAAAGAAGACAGTCATAAGTGCGGCGACGATAGTCATGCCCCGCGCCCACCGGA
AGGAGCTGACTGGGTTGAAGGCTCTCAAGGGCATCGGTCGAGATCCCGGTGCCTAATGAGTGAGCTAACT
TACATTAATTGCGTTGCGCTCACTGCCCGCTTTCCAGTCGGGAAACCTGTCGTGCCAGCTGCATTAATGA
ATCGGCCAACGCGCGGGGAGAGGCGGTTTGCGTATTGGGCGCCAGGGTGGTTTTTCTTTTCACCAGTGA
Features (pLannotate 1.2.2; 22 found; start..end, strand, type, name):
    964..1041    -  promoter       lacI promoter: lacI
   1049..1328    -  CDS            TcR (fragment): tetracycline efflux protein; tet; confers resistance to tetracycline
   1350..1368    +  promoter       T7 promoter: promoter for bacteriophage T7 RNA polymerase
   1369..1393    +  protein_bind   lac operator: The lac repressor binds to the lac operator to inhibit transcription in E. coli. This inhibition can be relieved by adding lactose or isopropyl-β-D-thiogalactopyranoside (IPTG). lac repressor encoded by lacI
   1408..1430    +  RBS            RBS: efficient ribosome binding site from bacteriophage T7 gene 10 (Olins and Rangwala, 1989)
   1443..1487    +  CDS            AviTag™: peptide tag that allows for enzymatic biotinylation
   1503..1519    +  CDS            capTEV™ (fragment): composite tag for in vivo biotinylation, TEV protease cleavage, and 6xHis tagging
   1530..1547    +  CDS            thrombin site: thrombin recognition and cleavage site
   1554..1922    +  CDS            Cd72 (fragment): CD72_MOUSE - Also known as Ly-32, Ly32, Lyb-2. Experimental evidence at protein level: Swiss-Prot protein existence level 1. Plays a role in B-cell proliferation and differentiation. From Mus musculus (Mouse).
   1966..1983    +  CDS            9xHis (fragment): 9xHis affinity tag
   1993..2042    +  CDS            SET1 (fragment): solubility-enhancement tag derived from T7 phage gene 10B
   2050..2097    +  terminator     T7 terminator: transcription terminator for bacteriophage T7 RNA polymerase
   2134..2562    +  rep_origin     f1 ori (sequence partly withheld): f1 bacteriophage origin of replication; arrow indicates direction of (+) strand synthesis
   2615..2672    +  promoter       AmpR promoter (fragment): bla
   2681..3496    -  CDS            KanR: aminoglycoside phosphotransferase; aph(3')-Ia; confers resistance to kanamycin in bacteria or G418 (Geneticin®) in eukaryotes
   3618..4206    +  rep_origin     ori: high-copy-number ColE1/pMB1/pBR322/pUC origin of replication
   4392..4531    -  misc_feature   bom: basis of mobility region from pBR322
   4633..4824    -  CDS            rop: Rop protein, which maintains plasmids at low copy number; rop
   4841..5221    +  CDS            YPB1_ECOLX: Protein predicted: Swiss-Prot protein existence level 4. From Escherichia coli.
   5293..5584    -  CDS            TcR (fragment): tetracycline efflux protein; tet; confers resistance to tetracycline
   5599..5620    -  protein_bind   CAP binding site: CAP binding activates transcription in the presence of cAMP. E. coli catabolite activator protein
   5633..963     -  CDS            lacI (across the origin): lac repressor; lacI; The lac repressor binds to the lac operator to inhibit transcription in E. coli. This inhibition can be relieved by adding lactose or isopropyl-β-D-thiogalactopyranoside (IPTG).
