[The description below was written by a language model from this plasmid's Addgene catalogue record and pLannotate feature annotations shown in this document.]
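Description:
pET28aAviHisCD72aCTLD is a bacterial expression plasmid built on the pET28a backbone for producing the C-type lectin-like domain (CTLD) of mouse CD72 (the CD72a allele) in E. coli in a form that can be biotinylated. It is maintained through a ColE1/pMB1-type origin accompanied by the bom and rop elements of pBR322. The catalogue lists it as high copy, although rop normally moderates copy number. Selection is by kanamycin via the aph(3')-Ia gene. An f1 origin is also present, which permits single-stranded DNA production. The short tetracycline-resistance and AmpR-promoter fragments in the annotation are likely backbone remnants or homology hits, not functional markers.

The expression cassette uses the T7 promoter followed by a lac operator and the T7 gene 10 ribosome binding site, with the plasmid-borne lacI gene supplying repressor. Transcription therefore depends on T7 RNA polymerase from the host and is inducible with IPTG, and it ends at the T7 terminator. The reading frame begins with an AviTag, a short peptide that is the substrate for enzymatic biotinylation by BirA. This is followed by a short segment annotated as a composite-tag fragment, which given the plasmid name probably corresponds to the His tag, then a thrombin cleavage site and a 369-nt fragment of Cd72 matching the CTLD. A further His-tag sequence from the vector lies downstream, but the record does not show whether it is translated or lies beyond a stop codon. The cloning sites are not recorded.

The stated purpose is to generate biotinylated CD72a CTLD protein. This format allows affinity purification and streptavidin-based capture or multimerisation, for example in ligand-binding studies.
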