Addgene plasmid #129065: pET28aAviHisCD72aCTLD
Purpose: generation of biotinylated mouse CD72a CTLD protein using bacteria
Depositing lab: Takeshi Tsubata. Depositing organization: Institute of Science Tokyo. Publication: CD72 negatively regulates B lymphocyte responses to the lupus-related endogenous toll-like receptor 7 ligand Sm/RNP. Akatsu C, Shinagawa K, Numoto N, Liu Z, Ucar AK, Aslam M, Phoon S, Adachi T, Furukawa K, Ito N, Tsubata T. J Exp Med. 2016 Nov 14;213(12):2691-2706. doi: 10.1084/jem.20160560. Epub 2016 Oct 24. PubMed 27810925.
Backbone
  Vector backbone: pET28a
  Vector type: Bacterial Expression
Growth in bacteria
  Bacterial resistance: Kanamycin, 50 μg/mL
  Growth temperature: 37°C
  Growth strain: DH5alpha
  Copy number: High Copy
Gene/Insert
  Gene/Insert name: CD72a
  Species: M. musculus (mouse)
  Entrez Gene: Cd72 (a.k.a. CD72c, Ly-19, Ly-32, Ly-m19, Lyb-2)
  Cloning method: Restriction Enzyme; 5′ cloning site Unknown (unknown if destroyed); 3′ cloning site Unknown (unknown if destroyed)
Terms and licenses: Academic/Nonprofit Terms; Industry Terms: Not Available to Industry
How to cite: pET28aAviHisCD72aCTLD was a gift from Takeshi Tsubata (Addgene plasmid # 129065 ; http://n2t.net/addgene:129065 ; RRID:Addgene_129065)
